Addgene plasmid #129863: pRDAX-360 N-Tag Venus173/155[2] L32 {Esp3I(2x)} mCherry
Purpose: PPI (BiFC/TriFC) assay vector
Depositing lab: Gary Lewin. Depositing organization: Max-Delbrueck-Centrum fuer Molekulare Medizin (MDC).
Backbone
  Vector backbone: custom built
  Vector type: Mammalian Expression
Growth in bacteria
  Bacterial resistance: Ampicillin, 100 μg/mL
  Growth temperature: 37°C
  Growth strain: DH5alpha
  Copy number: High Copy
Gene/Insert
  Gene/Insert name: Venus
  Species: M. musculus (mouse)
  Cloning method: Restriction Enzyme; 5′ cloning site unknown (unknown if destroyed); 3′ cloning site unknown (unknown if destroyed)
Terms and licenses: Academic/Nonprofit Terms; Industry Terms: Not Available to Industry
How to cite: pRDAX-360 N-Tag Venus173/155[2] L32 {Esp3I(2x)} mCherry was a gift from Gary Lewin (Addgene plasmid # 129863 ; http://n2t.net/addgene:129863 ; RRID:Addgene_129863)
