[The description below was written by a language model from this plasmid's Addgene catalogue record and pLannotate feature annotations shown in this document.]
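Description:
pRDAX-360 N-Tag Venus173/155[2] L32 {Esp3I(2x)} mCherry is a custom-built mammalian expression plasmid of about 6.2 kb, intended as a cloning vector for protein–protein interaction assays based on bimolecular or trimolecular fluorescence complementation (BiFC/TriFC). It is maintained in E. coli at high copy through a ColE1/pUC-type origin and selected with ampicillin via the β-lactamase gene and its native promoter.

The expression unit is driven by the human CMV immediate-early enhancer and promoter, followed by a chimeric β-globin/immunoglobulin intron that promotes efficient processing of the transcript. Downstream lies a short Aequorea GFP-family coding fragment of roughly 300 bp. The annotation tool matched it to mT-Sapphire, but given the plasmid name and the listed insert it is most plausibly the split Venus fragment, with "173/155" apparently referring to the split positions. The name further suggests that this fragment acts as an N-terminal tag joined through a linker (L32) to a pair of Esp3I sites, a type IIS arrangement that would allow seamless insertion of a gene of interest. Neither the linker nor the sites are annotated in the feature table, and no test protein is present. The catalogue lists the insert species as mouse, which does not fit a jellyfish-derived fluorescent protein.

An EMCV IRES then directs translation of mCherry from the same transcript, giving a red marker of transfected cells against which complementation signal could be normalised. A second chimeric intron, a WPRE and the bGH polyadenylation signal complete the cassette. Further downstream are a T3 promoter and β-globin-derived sequences, including a rabbit β-globin poly(A) signal.
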