Features (pLannotate 1.2.2; 16 found; start..end, strand, type, name):
    155..532     +  enhancer       CMV enhancer: human cytomegalovirus immediate early enhancer
    534..733     +  promoter       CMV promoter: human cytomegalovirus (CMV) immediate early promoter
    872..1004    +  intron         chimeric intron: chimera between introns from human β-globin and immunoglobulin heavy chain genes
    986..1279    +  CDS            mT-Sapphire (fragment): mT-Sapphire is a basic (constitutively fluorescent) long stokes shift fluorescent protein published in 2008, derived from Aequorea victoria. It has low acid sensitivity.
   1417..2003    +  misc_feature   IRES2: internal ribosome entry site (IRES) of the encephalomyocarditis virus (EMCV)
   2004..2711    +  CDS            mCherry: mCherry is a basic (constitutively fluorescent) red fluorescent protein published in 2004, derived from Discosoma sp.. It is reported to be a very rapidly-maturing monomer with low acid sensitivity.
   2760..2892    +  intron         chimeric intron: chimera between introns from human β-globin and immunoglobulin heavy chain genes
   2901..3489    +  misc_feature   WPRE: woodchuck hepatitis virus posttranscriptional regulatory element
   3493..3509    +  misc_feature   MCS (fragment): pUC18/19 multiple cloning site
   3522..3633    +  polyA_signal   bGH poly(A) signal: bovine growth hormone polyadenylation signal
   3729..3747    -  promoter       T3 promoter: promoter for bacteriophage T3 RNA polymerase
   3806..3880    +  CDS            HBB (fragment): HBB_PONPY - Experimental evidence at transcript level: Swiss-Prot protein existence level 2. Involved in oxygen transport from the lung to the various peripheral tissues. From Pongo pygmaeus (Bornean orangutan).
   3951..4006    +  polyA_signal   β-globin poly(A) signal: rabbit β-globin polyadenylation signal (Gil and Proudfoot, 1987)
   4385..4973    -  rep_origin     ori: high-copy-number ColE1/pMB1/pBR322/pUC origin of replication
   5144..6004    -  CDS            AmpR: β-lactamase; bla; confers resistance to ampicillin, carbenicillin, and related antibiotics
   6005..6109    -  promoter       AmpR promoter: bla
>Addgene plasmid #129863 | pRDAX-360 N-Tag Venus173/155[2] L32 {Esp3I(2x)} mCherry | depositor full sequence | sequence record 249241 | Full Sequence
GCCTGCCTCCAGGCCTCAATATTGGCCATTAGCCATATTATTCATTGGTTATATAGCATAAATCAATATT
GGCTATTGGCCATTGCATACGTTGTATCTATATCATAATATGTACATTTATATTGGCTCATGTCCAATAT
GACCGCCATGTTGGCATTGATTATTGACTAGTTATTAATAGTAATCAATTACGGGGTCATTAGTTCATAG
CCCATATATGGAGTTCCGCGTTACATAACTTACGGTAAATGGCCCGCCTGGCTGACCGCCCAACGACCCC
CGCCCATTGACGTCAATAATGACGTATGTTCCCATAGTAACGCCAATAGGGACTTTCCATTGACGTCAAT
GGGTGGAGTATTTACGGTAAACTGCCCACTTGGCAGTACATCAAGTGTATCATATGCCAAGTCCGCCCCC
TATTGACGTCAATGACGGTAAATGGCCCGCCTGGCATTATGCCCAGTACATGACCTTACGGGACTTTCCT
ACTTGGCAGTACATCTACGTATTAGTCATCGCTATTACCATGGTGATGCGGTTTTGGCAGTACACCAATG
GGCGTGGATAGCGGTTTGACTCACGGGGATTTCCAAGTCTCCACCCCATTGACGTCAATGGGAGTTTGTT
TTGGCACCAAAATCAACGGGACTTTCCAAAATGTCGTAATAACCCCGCCCCGTTGACGCAAATGGGCGGT
AGGCGTGTACGGTGGGAGGTCTATATAAGCAGAGCTCGTTTAGTGAACCGTCAGATCACTAGAAGCTTTA
TTGCGGTAGTTTATCACAGTTAAATTGCTAACGCAGTCAGTGCTTCTGACACAACAGTCTCGAACTTAAG
CTGCAGAAGTTGGTCGTGAGGCACTGGGCAGGTAAGTATCAAGGTTACAAGACAGGTTTAAGGAGACCAA
TAGAAACTGGGCTTGTCGAGACAGAGAAGACTCTTGCGTTTCTGATAGGCACCTATTGGTCTTACTGACA
TCCACTTTGCCTTTCTCTCCACAGGTGTCCACTCCCAGGCCACCATGGATAAGCAGAAGAATGGGATTAA
GGCGAACTTCAAGATCCGACACAACATCGAGGATGGTGGGGTCCAGCTTGCCGACCATTATCAGCAGAAC
ACACCCATTGGGGATGGACCAGTCCTGTTGCCGGATAACCACTACCTCAGTTACCAGAGCAAACTGTCCA
AAGATCCCAATGAGAAGAGGGACCATATGGTACTGCTCGAATTCGTGACTGCAGCAGGCATTACCCTTGG
GATGGATGAACTTTATAAGGACGTGGGTGGCGGAGGGAGCGAAGGCGGCGGATCCGGAGGGCCTGGCTCT
GGCGGAGAGGGGAGCGCTGGAGGCGGGTCAGCCGGTGGTGGGAGTCGAGACGCCGAGGCACGCCGTCTCC
TAAGAATTCAGATCCGCCCCTCTCCCTCCCCCCCCCCTAACGTTACTGGCCGAAGCCGCTTGGAATAAGG
CCGGTGTGCGTTTGTCTATATGTTATTTTCCACCATATTGCCGTCTTTTGGCAATGTGAGGGCCCGGAAA
CCTGGCCCTGTCTTCTTGACGAGCATTCCTAGGGGTCTTTCCCCTCTCGCCAAAGGAATGCAAGGTCTGT
TGAATGTCGTGAAGGAAGCAGTTCCTCTGGTAGCTTCTTGAAGACAAACAACGTCTGTAGCGACCCTTTG
CAGGCAGCGGAACCCCCCACCTGGCGACAGGTGCCTCTGCGGCCAAAAGCCACGTGTATAAGATACACCT
GCAAAGGCGGCACAACCCCAGTGCCACGTTGTGAGTTGGATAGTTGTGGAAAGAGTCAAATGGCTCTCCT
CAAGCGTATTCAACAAGGGGCTGAAGGATGCCCAGAAGGTACCCCATTGTATGGGATCTGATCTGGGGCC
TCGGTACACATGCTTTACATGTGTTTAGTCGAGGTTAAAAAAACGTCTAGGCCCCCCGAACCACGGGGAC
GTGGTTTTCCTTTGAAAAACACGATGATAATATGGCCACAACCATGGTGAGCAAGGGCGAGGAGGATAAC
ATGGCCATCATCAAGGAGTTCATGCGCTTCAAGGTGCACATGGAGGGCTCCGTGAACGGCCACGAGTTCG
AGATCGAGGGCGAGGGCGAGGGCCGCCCCTACGAGGGCACCCAGACCGCCAAGCTGAAGGTGACCAAGGG
TGGCCCCCTGCCCTTCGCCTGGGACATCCTGTCCCCTCAGTTCATGTACGGCTCCAAGGCCTACGTGAAG
CACCCCGCCGACATCCCCGACTACTTGAAGCTGTCCTTCCCCGAGGGCTTCAAGTGGGAGCGCGTGATGA
ACTTCGAGGACGGCGGCGTGGTGACCGTGACCCAGGACTCCTCCCTGCAGGACGGCGAGTTCATCTACAA
GGTGAAGCTGCGCGGCACCAACTTCCCCTCCGACGGCCCCGTAATGCAGAAGAAGACCATGGGCTGGGAG
GCCTCCTCCGAGCGGATGTACCCCGAGGACGGCGCCCTGAAGGGCGAGATCAAGCAGAGGCTGAAGCTGA
AGGACGGCGGCCACTACGACGCTGAGGTCAAGACCACCTACAAGGCCAAGAAGCCCGTGCAGCTGCCCGG
CGCCTACAACGTCAACATCAAGTTGGACATCACCTCCCACAACGAGGACTACACCATCGTGGAACAGTAC
GAACGCGCCGAGGGCCGCCACTCCACCGGCGGCATGGACGAGCTGTACAAGTAAACCGGTGCTCGAGGTA
CCGATGAATAGCTAAGGTCGAGGCCGCAGGTAAGTATCAAGGTTACAAGACAGGTTTAAGGAGACCAATA
GAAACTGGGCTTGTCGAGACAGAGAAGACTCTTGCGTTTCTGATAGGCACCTATTGGTCTTACTGACATC
CACTTTGCCTTTCTCTCCACAGGTGTCGACAATCAACCTCTGGATTACAAAATTTGTGAAAGATTGACTG
GTATTCTTAACTATGTTGCTCCTTTTACGCTATGTGGATACGCTGCTTTAATGCCTTTGTATCATGCTAT
TGCTTCCCGTATGGCTTTCATTTTCTCCTCCTTGTATAAATCCTGGTTGCTGTCTCTTTATGAGGAGTTG
TGGCCCGTTGTCAGGCAACGTGGCGTGGTGTGCACTGTGTTTGCTGACGCAACCCCCACTGGTTGGGGCA
TTGCCACCACCTGTCAGCTCCTTTCCGGGACTTTCGCTTTCCCCCTCCCTATTGCCACGGCGGAACTCAT
CGCCGCCTGCCTTGCCCGCTGCTGGACAGGGGCTCGGCTGTTGGGCACTGACAATTCCGTGGTGTTGTCG
GGGAAGCTGACGTCCTTTCCATGGCTGCTCGCCTGTGTTGCCACCTGGATTCTGCGCGGGACGTCCTTCT
GCTACGTCCCTTCGGCCCTCAATCCAGCGGACCTTCCTTCCCGCGGCCTGCTGCCGGCTCTGCGGCCTCT
TCCGCGTCTTCGCCTTCGCCCTCAGACGAGTCGGATCTCCCTTTGGGCCGCCTCCCCGCCTGGAATTCGA
GCTCGGTACGATCAGCCTCGACTGTGCCTTCTAGTTGCCAGCCATCTGTTGTTTGCCCCTCCCCCGTGCC
TTCCTTGACCCTGGAAGGTGCCACTCCCACTGTCCTTTCCTAATAAAATGAGGAAATTGCATCGCATTGT
CTGAGTAGGTGTCATTCTATTCTGGGGGGTGGGGTGGGGCAGGACAGCAAGGGGGAGGATTGGGAAGACA
ATAGCCCAGCTTTTGTTCCCTTTAGTGAGGGTTAATTGCGCGCTTGGCGTAATCATGGTCATAGCTGTTT
CCTGTGTGAAATTGTTATCCGCTAATTCACTCCTCAGGTGCAGGCTGCCTATCAGAAGGTGGTGGCTGGT
GTGGCCAATGCCCTGGCTCACAAATACCACTGAGATCTTTTTCCCTCTGCCAAAAATTATGGGGACATCA
TGAAGCCCCTTGAGCATCTGACTTCTGGCTAATAAAGGAAATTTATTTTCATTGCAATAGTGTGTTGGAA
TTTTTTGTGTCTCTCACTCGGAAGGACATATGGGAGGGCAAATCATTTAAAACATCAGAATGAGTATTTG
GTTTAGAGTTTGGCAACATATGCCCATATGCTGGCTGCCATGAACAAAGGTTGGCTATAAAGAGGTCATC
AGTATATGAAACAGCCCCCTGCTGTCCATTCCTTATTCCATAGAAAAGCCTTGACTTGAGGTTAGATTTT
TTTTATATTTTGTTTTGTGTTATTTTTTTCTTTAACATCCCTAAAATTTTCCTTACATGTTTTACTAGCC
AGATTTTTCCTCCTCTCCTGACTACTCCCAGTCATAGCTGTCCCTCTTCTCTTATGGAGATCGGCCGGCC
GCCGGCGTCGACGCGCGCGGCCGCGGCGCGCCGTTGCTGGCGTTTTTCCATAGGCTCCGCCCCCCTGACG
AGCATCACAAAAATCGACGCTCAAGTCAGAGGTGGCGAAACCCGACAGGACTATAAAGATACCAGGCGTT
TCCCCCTGGAAGCTCCCTCGTGCGCTCTCCTGTTCCGACCCTGCCGCTTACCGGATACCTGTCCGCCTTT
CTCCCTTCGGGAAGCGTGGCGCTTTCTCATAGCTCACGCTGTAGGTATCTCAGTTCGGTGTAGGTCGTTC
GCTCCAAGCTGGGCTGTGTGCACGAACCCCCCGTTCAGCCCGACCGCTGCGCCTTATCCGGTAACTATCG
TCTTGAGTCCAACCCGGTAAGACACGACTTATCGCCACTGGCAGCAGCCACTGGTAACAGGATTAGCAGA
GCGAGGTATGTAGGCGGTGCTACAGAGTTCTTGAAGTGGTGGCCTAACTACGGCTACACTAGAAGAACAG
TATTTGGTATCTGCGCTCTGCTGAAGCCAGTTACCTTCGGAAAAAGAGTTGGTAGCTCTTGATCCGGCAA
ACAAACCACCGCTGGTAGCGGTGGTTTTTTTGTTTGCAAGCAGCAGATTACGCGCAGAAAAAAAGGATCT
CAAGAAGATCCTTTGATCTTTTCTACGGGGTCTGACGCTCAGTGGAACGAAAACTCACGTTAAGGGATTT
TGGTCATGAGATTATCAAAAAGGATCTTCACCTAGATCCTTTTAAATTAAAAATGAAGTTTTAAATCAAT
CTAAAGTATATATGAGTAAACTTGGTCTGACAGTTACCAATGCTTAATCAGTGAGGCACCTATCTCAGCG
ATCTGTCTATTTCGTTCATCCATAGTTGCCTGACTCCCCGTCGTGTAGATAACTACGATACGGGAGGGCT
TACCATCTGGCCCCAGTGCTGCAATGATACCGCGAGACCCACGCTCACCGGCTCCAGATTTATCAGCAAT
AAACCAGCCAGCCGGAAGGGCCGAGCGCAGAAGTGGTCCTGCAACTTTATCCGCCTCCATCCAGTCTATT
AATTGTTGCCGGGAAGCTAGAGTAAGTAGTTCGCCAGTTAATAGTTTGCGCAACGTTGTTGCCATTGCTA
CAGGCATCGTGGTGTCACGCTCGTCGTTTGGTATGGCTTCATTCAGCTCCGGTTCCCAACGATCAAGGCG
AGTTACATGATCCCCCATGTTGTGCAAAAAAGCGGTTAGCTCCTTCGGTCCTCCGATCGTTGTCAGAAGT
AAGTTGGCCGCAGTGTTATCACTCATGGTTATGGCAGCACTGCATAATTCTCTTACTGTCATGCCATCCG
TAAGATGCTTTTCTGTGACTGGTGAGTACTCAACCAAGTCATTCTGAGAATAGTGTATGCGGCGACCGAG
TTGCTCTTGCCCGGCGTCAATACGGGATAATACCGCGCCACATAGCAGAACTTTAAAAGTGCTCATCATT
GGAAAACGTTCTTCGGGGCGAAAACTCTCAAGGATCTTACCGCTGTTGAGATCCAGTTCGATGTAACCCA
CTCGTGCACCCAACTGATCTTCAGCATCTTTTACTTTCACCAGCGTTTCTGGGTGAGCAAAAACAGGAAG
GCAAAATGCCGCAAAAAAGGGAATAAGGGCGACACGGAAATGTTGAATACTCATACTCTTCCTTTTTCAA
TATTATTGAAGCATTTATCAGGGTTATTGTCTCATGAGCGGATACATATTTGAATGTATTTAGAAAAATA
AACAAATAGGGGTTCCGCGCACATTTCCCCGAAAAGTGCCACCTGACGTCTAAGAAACCATTATTATCAT
GACATTAACCTATAAAAATAGGCGTATCACGAGGCCCTTTCGTCTACGCGCGCGCCGGCGGCGCGCCGTC
GACGGCCGGCCGCGGCCGC
